>Addgene plasmid #230334 | AiP14523 - pAAV-AiE0363h-minBG-SYFP2-P2A-3XFLAG-10aa-H2B-WPRE3-BGHpA (Alias: CN4523) | addgene full sequence | sequence record 470774 | Addgene NGS Result
GGAGTGGCCAACTCCATCACTAGGGGTTCCTGCGGCCGCTCGGTCCGCACGTGAGATCTCATGCCTGCTA
TTGTCTTCCCAATCCTCCCCCTTGCTGTCCTGCCCCACCCCACCCCCCAGAATAGAATGACACCTACTCA
GACAATGCGATGCAATTTCCTCATTTTATTAGGAAAGGACAGTGGGAGTGGCACCTTCCAGGGTCAAGGA
AGGCACGGGGGAGGGGCAAACAACAGATGGCTGGCAACTAGAAGGCACAGTCGAAGATCTCTCGAGCCAC
GGAATTGTCAGTGCCCAACAGCCGAGCCCCTGTCCAGCAGCGGGCAAGGCAGGCGGCGATGAGTTCCGCC
GTGGCAAGAACTAACCAGGATTTATACAAGGAGGAGAAAATGAAAGCCATACGGGAAGCAATAGCATGAT
ACAAAGGCATTAAAGCAGCGTATCCACATAGCGTAAAAGGAGCAACATAGTTAAGAATACCAGTCAATCT
TTCACAAATTTTGTAATCCAGAGGTTGATTATGATATCGAATTCGCGGCCGCGGCGCGCCTCATTACTTA
GCGCTGGTGTACTTGGTGATGGCCTTAGTACCCTCGGACACGGCGTGCTTGGCCAACTCCCCAGGCAGCA
GCAGGCGCACGGCCGTCTGGATCTCCCTGGAGGTGATGGTCGAGCGCTTGTTGTAATGCGCCAGGCGGGA
AGCCTCACCTGCGATGCGCTCGAAAATGTCGTTCACAAACGAGTTCATGATGCCCATGGCCTTGGACGAA
ATGCCGGTGTCAGGGTGGACCTGCTTCAGAACCTTATACACATAGATGGAATAGCTCTCCTTGCGGCTGC
GCTTGCGCTTCTTGCCGCCTTTCTTCTGCGCCTTAGTCACCGCCTTCTTGGAGCCCTTTTTCGGGGCGGG
AGCAGACTTCGCTGGCTCTGGGCCTCCGGAGCCTCCAGATCTGAGTCCGGACTTGTCATCGTCATCCTTG
TAATCGATGTCATGATCTTTATAATCTCCGTCATGGTCTTTGTAGTCTCCACTAGCACCAGGCCCTGGAT
TCTCCTCTACATCCCCTGCCTGTTTCAACAGTGAGAAGTTGGTAGCACCAGAGCCCTTGTACAGCTCGTC
CATGCCGAGAGTGATCCCGGCGGCGGTCACGAACTCCAGCAGGACCATGTGATCGCGCTTCTCGTTGGGG
TCTTTGCTCAGCTTGGACTGGTAGCTCAGGTAGTGGTTGTCGGGCAGCAGCACGGGGCCGTCGCCGATGG
GGGTGTTCTGCTGGTAGTGGTCGGCGAGCTGCACGCCGCCGTCCTCGATGTTGTGGCGGATCTTGAAGTT
GGCCTTGATGCCGTTCTTCTGCTTGTCGGCGGTGATATAGACGTTGTGGCTGTTGTAGTTGTACTCCAGC
TTGTGCCCCAGGATGTTGCCGTCCTCCTTGAAGTCGATGCCCTTCAGCTCGATGCGGTTCACCAGGGTGT
CGCCCTCGAACTTCACCTCGGCGCGGGTCTTGTAGTTGCCGTCGTCTTTGAAGAAGATGGTGCGCTCCTG
GACGTAGCCTTCGGGCATGGCGGACTTGAAGAAGTCGTGCTGCTTCATGTGGTCGGGGTAGCGGGCGAAG
CACTGCACGCCGTAGCCCAGGGTGGTCACGAGGGTGGGCCAGGGCACGGGCAGCTTGCCGGTGGTGCAGA
TCAGCTTCAGGGTCAGCTTGCCGTAGGTGGCATCGCCCTCGCCCTCGCCGGACACGCTGAACTTGTGGCC
GTTGACATCGCCGTCCAGCTCGACCAGGATGGGCACCACCCCGGTGAACAGCTCCTCGCCCTTGGAGACC
ATGGTGGCGACCGGTAGCGCTAGCTTCGAAAGATCTGGATCCCAGAAGCAAATGTAAGCAATAGATGGCT
CTGCCCTGACTTTTATGCCCAGCCCGAGCTCTTACGGTATTCCCTTGTGAAGTGGGCAAGGCAAGTTAAT
AGTATCCCATTTTGAGAATGGGAAAACTGAGCCTTGGAGAATAGATTTGTTGTGAGAAAATGGAGACCAG
AGGGTTTGAGTGACTTATCCAAGACTACACAGCTCCTAAGTGGCTAAGTGTGGGCTCGAATTTAGATCAG
GTGGCTCCAAGCTCAGGGTTGCATCATCCCACTCAGCTGTGTCTCTGAAGGGCACTGCATCAGATTCTTC
TCCACCCTAATTTGTGCGATGTTTTTCTCTCCATGAGAGCACTGTACTGTGTTTCTACAAAATATGAGTG
TCTTTCTGAAATTGGCCAAAATCTCCGTCATCCAAATGTTGATAAACAACACATGCAATGGCCCACTTGT
TGCTGCACCCCCTCTTCTACTGTCCTCCCAAAGGAAGCTTTGTCTTAGGGCTGCTGACATCAGTCCTCAG
TGCCCACTGATGAGATAAGGCTCTGGGCAGCTGCATTCAGTGCAGCGACCATCCAGTGTCCTTGCAGCAC
GTGTTGGTCTGGTGCTAGCGTGAAGAGCAGTGGTTAGGTCCCTTGAGCAAGAGGACCCTGACCTAAGAGG
CCCAGACGTCCCTGTGTTCCACCGTCATCCCAGAAGCAGAGGTGCACAGTGCTGTCAGCCTGGGTGCTCT
GATTCATCCACAGAGACTACTGGAGTTGCTTGGAAGCCTTGCAGAGTGGTGGAAAGAGGTTGTCACCGGG
ACACACGCGTGCGGCCGCAGGAACCCCTAGTGATGGAGTTGGCCACTCCCTCTCTGCGCGCTCGCTCGCT
CACTGAGGCCGGGCGACCAAAGGTCGCCCGACGCCCGGGCGGCCTCAGTGAGCGAGCGAGCGCGCAGCTG
CCTGCAGGACATGTTATCAGCACACAATAGTCCATTATACGCGCGTATAATGGGCAATTGTGTGCTGATA
TGAGCAAAAGGCCAGCAAAAGGCCAGGAACCGTAAAAAGGCCGCGTTGCTGGCGTTTTTCCATAGGCTCC
GCCCCCCTGACGAGCATCACAAAAATCGACGCTCAAGTCAGAGGTGGCGAAACCCGACAGGACTATAAAG
ATACCAGGCGTTTCCCCCTGGAAGCTCCCTCGTGCGCTCTCCTGTTCCGACCCTGCCGCTTACCGGATAC
CTGTCCGCCTTTCTCCCTTCGGGAAGCGTGGCGCTTTCTCATAGCTCACGCTGTAGGTATCTCAGTTCGG
TGTAGGTCGTTCGCTCCAAGCTGGGCTGTGTGCACGAACCCCCCGTTCAGCCCGACCGCTGCGCCTTATC
CGGTAACTATCGTCTTGAGTCCAACCCGGTAAGACACGACTTATCGCCACTGGCAGCAGCCACTGGTAAC
AGGATTAGCAGAGCGAGGTATGTAGGCGGTGCTACAGAGTTCTTGAAGTGGTGGCCTAACTACGGCTACA
CTAGAAGAACAGTATTTGGTATCTGCGCTCTGCTGAAGCCAGTTACCTTCGGAAAAAGAGTTGGTAGCTC
TTGATCCGGCAAACAAACCACCGCTGGTAGCGGTGGTTTTTTTGTTTGCAAGCAGCAGATTACGCGCAGA
AAAAAAGGATCTCAAGAAGATCCTTTGATCTTTTCTACGGGGTCTGACGCTCAGTGGAACGAAAACTCAC
GTTAAGGGATTTTGGTCATGAGATTATCAAAAAGGATCTTCACCTAGATCCTTTTAAATTAAAAATGAAG
TTTTAAATCAATCTAAAGTATATATGAGTAAACTTGGTCTGACAGTTACCAATGCTTAATCAGTGAGGCA
CCTATCTCAGCGATCTGTCTATTTCGTTCATCCATAGTTGCCTGACTCCCCGTCGTGTAGATAACTACGA
TACGGGAGGGCTTACCATCTGGCCCCAGTGCTGCAATGATACCGCGAGACCCACGCTCACCGGCTCCAGA
TTTATCAGCAATAAACCAGCCAGCCGGAAGGGCCGAGCGCAGAAGTGGTCCTGCAACTTTATCCGCCTCC
ATCCAGTCTATTAATTGTTGCCGGGAAGCTAGAGTAAGTAGTTCGCCAGTTAATAGTTTGCGCAACGTTG
TTGCCATTGCTACAGGCATCGTGGTGTCACGCTCGTCGTTTGGTATGGCTTCATTCAGCTCCGGTTCCCA
ACGATCAAGGCGAGTTACATGATCCCCCATGTTGTGCAAAAAAGCGGTTAGCTCCTTCGGTCCTCCGATC
GTTGTCAGAAGTAAGTTGGCCGCAGTGTTATCACTCATGGTTATGGCAGCACTGCATAATTCTCTTACTG
TCATGCCATCCGTAAGATGCTTTTCTGTGACTGGTGAGTACTCAACCAAGTCATTCTGAGAATAGTGTAT
GCGGCGACCGAGTTGCTCTTGCCCGGCGTCAATACGGGATAATACCGCGCCACATAGCAGAACTTTAAAA
GTGCTCATCATTGGAAAACGTTCTTCGGGGCGAAAACTCTCAAGGATCTTACCGCTGTTGAGATCCAGTT
CGATGTAACCCACTCGTGCACCCAACTGATCTTCAGCATCTTTTACTTTCACCAGCGTTTCTGGGTGAGC
AAAAACAGGAAGGCAAAATGCCGCAAAAAAGGGAATAAGGGCGACACGGAAATGTTGAATACTCATACTC
TTCCTTTTTCAATATTATTGAAGCATTTATCAGGGTTATTGTCTCATGAGCGGATACATATTTGAATGTA
TTTAGAAAAATAAACAAATAGGGGTTCCGCGCACATTTCCCCGAAAAGTGCCACCTGACGTCTAAGAAAC
CATTATTATCATGACATTAACCTATAAAAATAGGCGTATCACGAGGCCCTTTCGTCTCGCGCGTTTCGGT
GATGACGGTGAAAACCTCTGACACATGCAGCTCCCGGAGACGGTCACAGCTTGTCTGTAAGCGGATGCCG
GGAGCAGACAAGCCCGTCAGGGCGCGTCAGCGGGTGTTGGCGGGTGTCGGGGCTGGCTTAACTATGCGGC
ATCAGAGCAGATTGTACTGAGAGTGCACCATAAAATTGTAAACGTTAATATTTTGTTAAAATTCGCGTTA
AATTTTTGTTAAATCAGCTCATTTTTTAACCAATAGACCGAAATCGGCAAAATCCCTTATAAATCAAAAG
AATAGCCCGAGATAGAGT
[37 nt withheld, positions 5059-5095]
AAAGAACGTGGACTCCAACGTCAAAGG
[141 nt withheld, positions 5123-5263]
G
[46 nt withheld, positions 5265-5310]
A
[95 nt withheld, positions 5312-5406]
TATGCGGTGTGAAATACCGCACAGATGCGTAAGGAGAAAATACCGCATCATATCAGCACACAATAGTCCA
TTATACGCGCGTATAATGGGCAATTGTGTGCTGATAGGCGCCCCTGCAGGCAGCTGCGCGCTCGCTCGCT
CACTGAGGCCGCCCGGGCAAAGCCCGGGCGTCGGGCGACCTTTGGTCGCCCGGCCTCAGTGAGCGAGCGA
GCGCGCAGAGAG
Features (pLannotate 1.2.2; 20 found; start..end, strand, type, name):
    149..260     -  polyA_signal   bGH poly(A) signal: bovine growth hormone polyadenylation signal
    277..357     -  misc_feature   WPRE (fragment): woodchuck hepatitis virus posttranscriptional regulatory element
    363..520     -  misc_feature   WPRE (fragment): woodchuck hepatitis virus posttranscriptional regulatory element
    554..931     -  CDS            H2B: human histone H2B; HIST1H2BJ
    962..1027    -  CDS            3xFLAG: three tandem FLAG® epitope tags, followed by an enterokinase cleavage site
   1106..1822    -  CDS            SYFP2: SYFP2 is a basic (constitutively fluorescent) yellow fluorescent protein published in 2006, derived from Aequorea victoria. It is reported to be a very rapidly-maturing monomer with moderate acid sensitivity.
   2714..2741    -  repeat_region  AAV2 ITR (fragment): inverted terminal repeat of adeno-associated virus serotype 2 inverted
   2770..2797    -  repeat_region  AAV2 ITR (fragment): inverted terminal repeat of adeno-associated virus serotype 2 inverted
   2815..2842    -  misc_feature   telL: telL; telomeric sequence from coliphage N15
   2843..2870    -  misc_feature   telR: telR; telomeric sequence from coliphage N15
   2927..3515    -  rep_origin     ori: high-copy-number ColE1/pMB1/pBR322/pUC origin of replication
   3686..4546    -  CDS            AmpR: β-lactamase; bla; confers resistance to ampicillin, carbenicillin, and related antibiotics
   4547..4651    -  promoter       AmpR promoter: bla
   4746..4781    +  CDS            rop (fragment): Rop protein, which maintains plasmids at low copy number; rop
   4883..4932    +  misc_feature   bom (fragment): basis of mobility region from pBR322
   4933..5388    -  rep_origin     f1 ori (sequence partly withheld): f1 bacteriophage origin of replication; arrow indicates direction of (+) strand synthesis
   5407..5456    +  misc_feature   bom (fragment): basis of mobility region from pBR322
   5457..5484    -  misc_feature   telL: telL; telomeric sequence from coliphage N15
   5485..5512    -  misc_feature   telR: telR; telomeric sequence from coliphage N15
   5519..31      -  repeat_region  AAV2 ITR (across the origin): inverted terminal repeat of adeno-associated virus serotype 2 inverted
