[The description below was written by a language model from this plasmid's Addgene catalogue record and pLannotate feature annotations shown in this document.]
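Description:
AiP14523 - pAAV-AiE0363h-minBG-SYFP2-P2A-3XFLAG-10aa-H2B-WPRE3-BGHpA (alias CN4523) is a 5,628 nt AAV transfer plasmid built on a pAAV2 backbone and used to package an enhancer-driven reporter genome into recombinant AAV. It is maintained in bacteria through a high-copy ColE1/pUC-type origin and selected with ampicillin via the β-lactamase gene and its own promoter. The backbone also contains an f1 phage origin, and the annotation detects short rop and bom remnants from pBR322. The expression cassette lies between AAV2 inverted terminal repeats, which supply the signals for replication and encapsidation of the genome. One ITR is annotated as a full element spanning the sequence origin, while the other is detected only as short fragments. Short matches to phage N15 telL/telR sequences sit just outside each ITR; the record does not explain their role.

The payload is controlled by AiE0363h, an enhancer sequence designed to direct expression to specific populations of brain cells, placed upstream of the minimal promoter minBG. Neither element is annotated in the feature table, but an unannotated stretch between SYFP2 and the upstream ITR is where they would be expected. The synthetic open reading frame encodes the yellow fluorescent protein SYFP2, a P2A self-cleaving peptide, and then a 3xFLAG tag joined by a 10-amino-acid linker to human histone H2B. A single transcript should therefore yield free SYFP2 that fills the cell and a separate FLAG-tagged histone that marks the nucleus. The nuclear tag could suit antibody detection or nuclear isolation, though the record does not state this. A shortened WPRE (WPRE3, annotated as two fragments) enhances transcript expression, and the bovine growth hormone polyadenylation signal terminates the message. The construct belongs to a suite of enhancer AAVs for genetic access to cortical cell types; the record does not say which population AiE0363h labels.
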