Addgene plasmid #230334: AiP14523 - pAAV-AiE0363h-minBG-SYFP2-P2A-3XFLAG-10aa-H2B-WPRE3-BGHpA (Alias: CN4523)
Purpose: AiE0363h is an enhancer sequence, designed to drive AAV-mediated transgene expression in specific populations of brain cells
Depositing lab: Allen Institute for Brain Science & Boaz Levi. Depositing organization: Allen Institute. Publication: A suite of enhancer AAVs and transgenic mouse lines for genetic access to cortical cell types. Ben-Simon Y, Hooper M, Narayan S, Daigle TL, Dwivedi D, Way SW, Oster A, Stafford DA, Mich JK, Taormina MJ, Martinez RA, Opitz-Araya X, Roth JR, Alexander JR, Allen S, Amster A, Arbuckle J, Ayala A, Baker PM, Bakken TE, Barcelli T, Barta S, Bendrick J, Bertagnolli D, Bielstein C, Bishwakarma P, Bowlus J, Boyer G, Brouner K, Casian B, Casper T, Chakka AB, Chakrabarty R, Chance RK, Chavan S, Clark M, Colbert K, Collman F, Daniel S, Departee M, DiValentin P, Donadio N, Dotson N, Egdorf T, Fliss T, Gabitto M, Garcia J, Gary A, Gasperini M, Gloe J, Goldy J, Gore BB, Graybuck L, Greisman N, Haeseleer F, Halterman C, Haradon Z, Hastings SD, Helback O, Ho W, Hockemeyer D, Huang C, Huff S, Hunker A, Johansen N, Jones D, Juneau Z, Kalmbach B, Kannan M, Khem S, Kussick E, Kutsal R, Larsen R, Lee C, Lee AY, Leibly M, Lenz GH, Li S, Liang E, Lusk N, Madigan Z, Malloy J, Malone J, McCue R, Melchor J, Mollenkopf T, Moosman S, Morin E, Newman D, Ng L, Ngo K, Omstead V, Otto S, Oyama A, Pena N, Pham T, Phillips E, Pom CA, Potekhina L, Ransford S, Ray PL, Rette D, Reynoldson C, Rimorin C, Rocha D, Ruiz A, Sanchez REA, Sawyer L, Sedeno-Cortes A, Sevigny JP, Shapovalova N, Shepard N, Shulga L, Sigler AR, Siverts L, Soliman S, Somasundaram S, Staats B, Stewart K, Szelenyi E, Tieu M, Trader C, Tran A, van Velthoven CTJ, Walker M, Wang Y, Weed N, Wirthlin M, Wood T, Wynalda B, Yao Z, Zhou T, Ariza J, Dee N, Reding M, Ronellenfitch K, Mufti S, Sunkin SM, Smith KA, Esposito L, Waters J, Thyagarajan B, Yao S, Lein ES, Zeng H, Levi BP, Ngai J, Ting JT, Tasic B. Cell. 2025 May 16:S0092-8674(25)00513-6. doi: 10.1016/j.cell.2025.05.002. PubMed 40403729.
Backbone
  Vector backbone: pAAV2
  Vector type: AAV
Growth in bacteria
  Bacterial resistance: Ampicillin, 100 μg/mL
  Growth temperature: 37°C
  Growth strain: NEB Stable
  Copy number: High Copy
Gene/Insert
  Gene/Insert name: SYFP2-P2A-3XFLAG-10aa-H2B
  Species: Synthetic
  Promoter: minBG
  Cloning method: Gibson Cloning
Terms and licenses: Academic/Nonprofit Terms; Industry Terms: Not Available to Industry
How to cite: AiP14523 - pAAV-AiE0363h-minBG-SYFP2-P2A-3XFLAG-10aa-H2B-WPRE3-BGHpA (Alias: CN4523) was a gift from Allen Institute for Brain Science & Boaz Levi (Addgene plasmid # 230334 ; http://n2t.net/addgene:230334 ; RRID:Addgene_230334)
